>Addgene plasmid #55789 | pcDNA SF-HERC2 F6 | addgene partial sequence | sequence record 92400 | CMV-F 5'-CGCAAATGGGCGGTAGGCGTG-3'
CTATATAAGCAGAGCTCTCTGGCTAACTAGAGAACCCACTGCTTACTGGCTTATCGAAATTAATACGACT
CACTATAGGGAGACCCAAGCTGGCTAGCACGCGTCCACCATGGACTACAAAGACCATGACGGTGATTATA
AAGATCATGACATCGATTACAAGGATGACGATGACAAGGGGTCGGCCTGGAGCCACCCGCAGTTCGAAAA
AGGATCCACTAGTCCAGTGTGGTGGAATTCTGCAGATATCCAGCACAGTGGCGGCCGCTCGAGTAACCGC
ATCCAGGTCAAACGATCAAGGAGCAAAGGCGGGCTGGCCGGCCCCGACGGCACCAAGTCTGTCTTTGGGC
AGATGTGTGCTAAGATGAGCTCGTTTGGTCCCGACAGCCTCCTCCTTCCTCACCGTGTCTGGAAAGTCAA
GTTTGTGGGTGAATCTGTGGATGACTGTGGGGGCGGCTACAGCGAGTCCATAGCTGAGATCTGTGAGGAG
CTGCAGAACGGACTCACGCCCCTGCTGATCGTGACACCCAACGGGAGGGATGAGTCTGGGGCCAACCGAG
ACTGCTACCTGCTCAGCCCGGCCGCCAGAGCACCCGTGCACAGCAGCATGTTCCGCTTCCTGGGTGTGTT
GCTGGGCATTGCCATCCGAACCGGGAGTCCCCTGAGCCTCAACCTTGCCGAGCCTGTCTGGAAGCAGCTG
GCTGGGATGAGCCTCACCATCGCGGACCTCAGTGAGGTTGATAAGGATTTTATTCCTGGACTCATGTACA
TCCGAGACAATGAAGCCACCTCAGAGGAGTTTGAAGCCATGAGCCTGCCCTTCACAGTGCCAAGTGCCAG
TGGCCAGGACATTCAGTTGAGCTCCAAGCACACACACATCACCCTGGACAACCGCGCGGAGTACGTGCGG
CTGGCGATAAACTATAGACTCCATGAATTTGATGAGCAGGTGGCTGCTGTTCGGGAAGGAATGGCCCGCG
TTGTGCCTGTTCCCCTCCTCTCTCTGTTCACCGGCTACGAACTGGAGACGATGGTGTGTGGCAGCCCTGA
CATCCCGCTGCACCTTCTCAAGTCGGTGGCCACCTATAAAGGCATCGAGCCTTCCGCATCGCT
