>Addgene plasmid #55789 | pcDNA SF-HERC2 F6 | addgene partial sequence | sequence record 92405 | BGH-rev 5'-TAGAAGGCACAGTCGAGG-3'
GTTTAAACTTAGTGTCCTGTTAAATAATCTTGTGTAGAGTCCGAAGCAAAGGAGTCGACATCCTCGTTAT
CTGAATCGTCGCTGCTGTCGTCGGCGGCTGGCTCTCCTGTAAGTGCGATGCGAGCGTAGTCATCTGTGTC
TATGGACTTGCAGAAGTGGATGGCGTACTTGAGCTTCTCCTCCAGCACCTGCTTGCAGGAATACCTGGGC
AGCTTCAGCAAGAAGAAACAGGTGTAGGACTCAGGGAGGAAGTGGTCTGGAGGGTTGTATTTATCCAACA
CCTGGATGACGAAGTCTCGGCCCCGGAAGTCGGCGATGGTCCTGGGCAGCCTCGTCCGGCCCCAGACGAA
GCGAAGGAAAAGAGAGCGCTCTGTGTTGGAGAAGGACTCCATCACCTCCCAGAACCACTGGATCAGCGAT
GCGGAAGGCTCGATGCCTTTATAGGTGGCCACCGACTTGAGAAGGTGCAGCGGGATGTCAGGGCTGCCAC
ACACCATCGTCTCCAGTTCGTAGCCGGTGAACAGAGAGAGGAGGGGAACAGGCACAACGCGGGCCATTCC
TTCCCGAACAGCAGCCACCTGCTCATCAAATTCATGGAGTCTATAGTTTATCGCCAGCCGCACGTACTCC
GCGCGGTTGTCCAGGGTGATGTGTGTGTGCTTGGAGCTCAACTGAATGTCCTGGCCACTGGCACTTGGCA
CTGTGAAGGGCAGGCTCATGGCTTCAAACTCCTCTGAGGTGGCTTCATTGTCTCGGATGTACATGAGTCC
AGGAATAAAATCCTTATCAACCTCACTGAGGTCCGCGATGGTGAGGCTCATCCCAGCCAGCTGCTTCCAG
ACAGGCTCGGCAAGGTTGAGGCTCAGGGGACTCCCGGTTCGGATGGCAATGCCCAGCAACACACCCAGGA
AGCGGAACATGCTGCTGTGCACGGGTGCTCTGGCGGCCGGGCTGAGCAGGTAGCAGTCTCGGTTGGCCCC
AGACTCATCCCTCCCGTTGGGTGTCACGATCAGCAGGGGCGTGAGTCCGTTCTGCAGCTCCTCACAGATC
TCAGCTATGGACTCGCTGTAGCCGCCCCCACAGTCATCCACAGATTCACCCACAAACTTGACTTTCCAGA
CACGGTGAGGAAG
