[The description below was written by a language model from this plasmid's Addgene catalogue record.]
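Description:
pcDNA SF-HERC2 F6 is a mammalian expression plasmid built on the Invitrogen pcDNA3.1(+) backbone, with a total size of about 6.9 kb. It is maintained in E. coli as a high-copy plasmid under ampicillin selection. It also carries the neomycin resistance marker, so transfected mammalian cells can be selected with G418 if stable expression is wanted. The backbone was modified by inserting a short cassette between the NheI and BamHI sites of the polylinker. This cassette supplies a start codon followed by a tandem 3xFLAG and STREP tag, the "SF" of the plasmid name.

The insert is a roughly 1.4 kb fragment of human HERC2 encoding residues 4421–4834. It was cloned downstream of the tag cassette between XhoI and PmeI sites, both of which are retained. Transcription is driven by the CMV promoter, giving strong constitutive expression of the fragment with 3xFLAG and STREP at its N-terminus. The FLAG epitopes allow detection and immunoprecipitation with anti-FLAG antibodies, and the STREP tag permits affinity capture on streptavidin-derived resins. Together the two tags suit single-step or sequential purification of protein complexes.

HERC2 is a very large ubiquitin ligase, and the "F6" designation suggests this is one of a series of fragments spanning the protein, although the record does not describe the other members. The associated study concerns degradation of the deubiquitinating enzyme USP33 mediated by p97 and HERC2. The plasmid is therefore probably meant for expressing this defined HERC2 region in cultured mammalian cells for interaction or domain-mapping experiments, although the record states only that it expresses the tagged fragment. No annotated feature table was provided, so the other backbone elements are not individually documented here.
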