Addgene plasmid #55789: pcDNA SF-HERC2 F6
Purpose: Expresses N-terminal 3xFLAG/STREP tagged HERC2 (4421-4834aa)
Depositing lab: David Chan. Depositing organization: California Institute of Technology. Publication: Degradation of the Deubiquitinating Enzyme USP33 is Mediated by p97 and the Ubiquitin Ligase HERC2. Chan NC, den Besten W, Sweredoski MJ, Hess S, Deshaies RJ, Chan DC. J Biol Chem. 2014 May 22. pii: jbc.M114.569392. 10.1074/jbc.M114.569392 PubMed 24855649.
Backbone
  Vector backbone: pcDNA3.1+
  Backbone manufacturer: Invitrogen
  Backbone size w/o insert (bp): 5500
  Total vector size (bp): 6870
  Modifications to backbone: The following sequence encoding 3xFLAG/STREP tag was cloned into the NheI/BamHI sites of pcDNA3.1(+): GCTAGCACGCGTCCACCATG gactacaaagaccatgacggtgattataaagatcatgacatcgattacaaggatgacgatgacaag GGGTCGGCCTGGAGCCACCCGCAGTTCGAAAAA GGATCC
  Vector type: Mammalian Expression
  Selectable markers: Neomycin (select with G418)
Growth in bacteria
  Bacterial resistance: Ampicillin, 100 μg/mL
  Growth temperature: 37°C
  Growth strain: DH5alpha
  Copy number: High Copy
Gene/Insert
  Gene/Insert name: 3xFLAG tagged HERC2 (4421-4834aa) (alt name: HERC2)
  Species: H. sapiens (human)
  Insert size (bp): 1369
  GenBank ID: NM_004667.5
  Entrez Gene: HERC2 (a.k.a. D15F37S1, MRT38, SHEP1, jdf2, p528)
  Promoter: CMV
  Tag / fusion protein: 3xFLAG (N terminal on insert); STREP (N terminal on insert)
  Cloning method: Restriction Enzyme; 5′ cloning site XhoI (not destroyed); 3′ cloning site PmeI (not destroyed)
  Sequencing primers: 5′ CGC AAA TGG GCG GTA GGC GTG; 3′ TAG AAG GCA CAG TCG AGG C
Terms and licenses: Academic/Nonprofit Terms; Industry Terms: Not Available to Industry
How to cite: pcDNA SF-HERC2 F6 was a gift from David Chan (Addgene plasmid # 55789 ; http://n2t.net/addgene:55789 ; RRID:Addgene_55789)
